>Addgene plasmid #69274 | pYPQ132A | addgene full sequence | sequence record 406945 | Addgene NGS Result
AGAAATCTCAAAATTCCGGCAGAACAATTTTGAATCTCGATCCGTAGAAACCAGACGGTCATTGTTTTAG
TTCCACCACGATTATATTTGAAATTTACGTGAGTGTGAGTGAGACTTGCATAAGAAAATAAAATCTTTAG
TTGGGAAAAAATTCAATAATATAAATGGGCTTGAGAAGGAAGCGAGGGATAGGCCTTTTTCTAAAATAGG
CCCATTTAAGCTATTAACAATCTTCAAAAGTACCACAGCGCTTAGGTAAAGAAAGCAGCTGAGTTTATAT
ATGGTTAGACACGAAGTAGTGATTGGAGACGAGATCTAGTCTGAGTCGACCGTCTCTGTTTTAGAGCTAG
AAATAGCAAGTTAAAATAAGGCTAGTCCGTTATCAACTTGAAAAAGTGGCACCGAGTCGGTGCTTTTTTT
GGCAAAAATTTTCAGATTTTTTCTTCATCTGTAGATTTCTGGGTTTTTTTTTCCGTTTCGTGAATCATAA
GTGAAGTTTTGGATGCAAATCTGCGCGAAAAAAGTTGGACCTGCAATGAGCTTATTTAGATAGCTAAGAC
AAAGTGATTGGTCCGTTGTTTCAGTTCTGATTGTCAGAGAGTTTGTTTCGAGTCGGCGACACCAATGCGT
TTTGTTAACCAGATTTCGGGTAAGAAATGTATCGAGAGTTTGTTTCAAGACGGCTACATCATTTTCTTAT
GAAGGGTGAAATTAGATAGACCAAAGATTGAAACACAACATTTCTTTCACAAAAATATAATAAACTTGAT
AGCATTTAGGATCAGCGGACCGAGACCCTCGAGCCACCCATGACCAAAATCCCTTAACGTGAGTTACGCG
TCGTTCCACTGAGCGTCAGACCCCGTAGAAAAGATCAAAGGATCTTCTTGAGATCCTTTTTTTCTGCGCG
TAATCTGCTGCTTGCAAACAAAAAAACCACCGCTACCAGCGGTGGTTTGTTTGCCGGATCAAGAGCTACC
AACTCTTTTTCCGAAGGTAACTGGCTTCAGCAGAGCGCAGATACCAAATACTGTTCTTCTAGTGTAGCCG
TAGTTAGGCCACCACTTCAAGAACTCTGTAGCACCGCCTACATACCTCGCTCTGCTAATCCTGTTACCAG
TGGCTGCTGCCAGTGGCGATAAGTCGTGTCTTACCGGGTTGGACTCAAGACGATAGTTACCGGATAAGGC
GCAGCGGTCGGGCTGAACGGGGGGTTCGTGCACACAGCCCAGCTTGGAGCGAACGACCTACACCGAACTG
AGATACCTACAGCGTGAGCTATGAGAAAGCGCCACGCTTCCCGAAGGGAGAAAGGCGGACAGGTATCCGG
TAAGCGGCAGGGTCGGAACAGGAGAGCGCACGAGGGAGCTTCCAGGGGGAAACGCCTGGTATCTTTATAG
TCCTGTCGGGTTTCGCCACCTCTGACTTGAGCGTCGATTTTTGTGATGCTCGTCAGGGGGGCGGAGCCTA
TGGAAAAACGCCAGCAACGCGGCCTTTTTACGGTTCCTGGCCTTTTGCTGGCCTTTTGCTCACATGTTCT
TTCCTGCGTTATCCCCTGATTCTGTGGATAACCGTATTACCGCCTTTGAGTGAGCTGATACCGCTCGCCG
CAGCCGAACGACCGAGCGCAGCGAGTCAGTGAGCGAGGAAGCGGAAGAGCGCCCAATACGCAAACCGCCT
CTCCCCGCGCGTTGGCCGATTCATTAATGCAGCTGGCACGACAGGTTTCCCGACTGGAAAGCGGGCAGTG
AGCGCAACGCAATTAATACGCGTACCGCTAGCCAGGAAGAGTTTGTAGAAACGCAAAAAGGCCATCCGTC
AGGATGGCCTTCTGCTTAGTTTGATGCCTGGCAGTTTATGGCGGGCGTCCTGCCCGCCACCCTCCGGGCC
GTTGCTTCACAACGTTCAAATCCGCTCCCGGCGGATTTGTCCTACTCAGGAGAGCGTTCACCGACAAACA
ACAGATAAAACGAAAGGCCCAGTCTTCCGACTGAGCCTTTCGTTTTATTTGATGCCTGGCAGTTCCCTAC
TCTCGCGTTCTGCATTAATGAATCGGCCAACGCGCGGGGAGAGGCGGTTTGCGTATTGGGCGCTCTTCCG
CTTCCTCGCTCACTGACTCGCTGCGCTCGGTCGTTCGGCTGCGGCGAGCGGTATCAGCTCACTCAAAGGC
GGTAATACGGTTATCCACAGAATCAGGGGATAACGCAGGAAAGAACATGAATTAATTCTCATGTTTGACA
GCTTATCATCGATTAGCTTTAATGCGGTAGTTTATCACAGTTAAATTGCTAACGCAGTCAGGCACCGTGT
ATGAAATCTAACAATGCGCTCATCGTCATCCTCGGCACCGTCACCCTGGATGCTGTAGGCATAGGCTTGG
TTATGCCGGTACTGCCGGGCCTCTTGCGGGATATCGTCCATTCCGACAGCATCGCCAGTCACTATGGCGT
GCTGCTAGCGCTATATGCGTTGATGCAATTTCTATGCGCACCCGTTCTCGGAGCACTGTCCGACCGCTTT
GGCCGCCGCCCAGTCCTGCTCGCTTCGCTACTTGGAGCCACTATCGACTACGCGATCATGGCGACCACAC
CCGTCCTGTGGATTCTCTACGCCGGACGCATCGTGGCCGGCATCACCGGCGCCACAGGTGCGGTTGCTGG
CGCCTATATCGCCGACATCACCGATGGGGAAGATCGGGCTCGCCACTTCGGGCTCATGAGCGCTTGTTTC
GGCGTGGGTATGGTGGCAGGCCCCGTGGCCGGGGGACTGTTGGGCGCCATCTCCTTACATGCACCATTCC
TTGCGGCGGCGGTGCTCAACGGCCTCAACCTACTACTGGGCTGCTTCCTAATGCAGGAGTCGCATAAGGG
AGAGCGCCGACCCATGCCCTTGAGAGCCTTCAACCCAGTCAGCTCCTTCCGGTGGGCGCGGGGCATGACT
ATCGTCGCCGCACTTATGACTGTCTTCTTTATCATGCAACTCGTAGGACAGGTGCCGGCAGCGCTCTGGG
TCATTTTCGGCGAGGACCGCTTTCGCTGGAGCGCGACGATGATCGGCCTGTCGCTTGCGGTATTCGGAAT
CTTGCACGCCCTCGCTCAAGCCTTCGTCACTGGTCCCGCCACCAAACGTTTCGGCGAGAAGCAGGCCATT
ATCGCCGGCATGGCGGCCGACGCGCTGGGCTACGTCTTGCTGGCGTTCGCGACGCGAGGCTGGATGGCCT
TCCCCATTATGATTCTTCTCGCTTCCGGCGGCATCGGGATGCCCGCGTTGCAGGCCATGCTGTCCAGGCA
GGTAGATGACGACCATCAGGGACAGCTTCAAGGATCGCTCGCGGCTCTTACCAGCCTAACTTCGATCATT
GGACCGCTGATCGTCACGGCGATTTATGCCGCCTCGGCGAGCACATGGAACGGGTTGGCATGGATTGTAG
GCGCCGCCCTATACCTTGTCTGCCTCCCCGCGTTGCGTCGCGGTGCATGGAGCCGGGCCACCTCGACCTG
AATGGAAGCCGGCGGCACCTCGCTAACGGATTCACCACTCCAAGAATTGGAGCCAATCAATTCTTGCGGA
GAACTGTGAATGCGCAAACCAACCCTTGATCGGGGAAGAACAGTATGTCGAGCTATTTTTTGACTTACTG
GGGATCAAGCCTGATTGGGAGAAAATAAAATATCCCCTATAGTGAGTCGTATTACATGGTCATAGCTGTT
TCCTGGCAGCTCTGGCCCGTGTCTCAAAATCTCTGATGTTACATTGCACAAGATAAAAATATATCATCAT
GCCTCCTCTAGAGGTCTCCCATG
Features (pLannotate 1.2.2; 12 found; start..end, strand, type, name):
      1..304     +  promoter       AtU6-1 promoter: promoter for the Arabidopsis thaliana U6-1 snRNA gene (Waibel and Filipowicz, 1990)
    338..413     +  misc_RNA       gRNA scaffold: guide RNA scaffold for the Streptococcus pyogenes CRISPR/Cas9 system
    888..1476    +  rep_origin     ori: high-copy-number ColE1/pMB1/pBR322/pUC origin of replication
   1659..1751    +  CDS            lacI (fragment): lac repressor; lacI; The lac repressor binds to the lac operator to inhibit transcription in E. coli. This inhibition can be relieved by adding lactose or isopropyl-β-D-thiogalactopyranoside (IPTG).
   1806..1833    -  terminator     rrnB T2 terminator: transcription terminator T2 from the E. coli rrnB gene
   1965..2008    +  terminator     rrnB T1 terminator: Escherichia coli rrnB; transcription terminator T1 from the E. coli rrnB gene
   2040..2093    -  CDS            lacI (fragment): lac repressor; lacI; The lac repressor binds to the lac operator to inhibit transcription in E. coli. This inhibition can be relieved by adding lactose or isopropyl-β-D-thiogalactopyranoside (IPTG).
   2095..2219    -  rep_origin     RSF ori (fragment): Plasmids containing the RSF 1030 origin of replication can be propagated in E. coli cells that contain additional plasmids with compatible origins.
   2235..2263    +  promoter       tet promoter: E. coli promoter for tetracycline efflux protein gene
   2311..3501    +  CDS            TcR: tetracycline efflux protein; tet; confers resistance to tetracycline
   3599..3673    +  CDS            KanR (fragment): aminoglycoside phosphotransferase; aphA-3; confers resistance to kanamycin
   3676..3694    -  promoter       T7 promoter: promoter for bacteriophage T7 RNA polymerase
