[The description below was written by a language model from this plasmid's Addgene catalogue record and pLannotate feature annotations shown in this document.]
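Description:
pYPQ132A is an empty Golden Gate entry vector from a modular CRISPR/Cas9 toolbox for multiplexed plant genome editing and transcriptional regulation. It is built on the pHD2 backbone and is designated for the second guide RNA position in a multi-gRNA assembly. The sequenced plasmid is about 3.8 kb, replicates in E. coli from a high-copy ColE1/pUC-type origin, and is selected with tetracycline through a tet promoter driving the TcR efflux protein gene.

The functional payload is a small gRNA expression unit: the Arabidopsis thaliana U6-1 snRNA promoter, an RNA polymerase III promoter suited to producing short, uncapped transcripts in plant cells, followed after a short gap by the Streptococcus pyogenes Cas9 guide RNA scaffold. No insert is recorded. The gap between promoter and scaffold is presumably where a user-defined target-specific spacer is cloned, although the feature table does not annotate the cloning sites or the type IIS restriction sites used for Golden Gate assembly. Once loaded with a spacer, the cassette would be combined with companion entry vectors carrying gRNAs for the other positions, so that several guides can be stacked into one array for delivery with Cas9 or a Cas9-derived regulator.

The remaining annotations, namely short lacI fragments, rrnB T1 and T2 terminators, a partial RSF origin, a KanR fragment and a T7 promoter, appear to be backbone remnants with no stated role in the construct's function. The plasmid itself carries no Cas9 gene, plant selection marker or T-DNA borders in the annotated features, consistent with its role as an intermediate cloning module rather than a final plant transformation vector.
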