Addgene plasmid #69274: pYPQ132A
Purpose: (Empty Backbone) Golden Gate entry vector; 2nd gRNA under AtU6 promoter
Depositing lab: Yiping Qi. Depositing organization: East Carolina University. Publication: A CRISPR/Cas9 toolbox for multiplexed plant genome editing and transcriptional regulation. Lowder LG, Paul JW, Baltes NJ, Voytas DF, Zhang Y, Zhang D, Tang X, Zheng X, Hsieh TF, Qi Y. Plant Physiol. 2015 Aug 21. pii: pp.00636.2015. 10.1104/pp.15.00636 PubMed 26297141.
Backbone
  Vector backbone: pHD2
  Backbone manufacturer: (Cermak et al. 2011)
  Vector type: CRISPR
Growth in bacteria
  Bacterial resistance: Tetracycline, 10 μg/mL
  Growth temperature: 37°C
  Growth strain: DH5alpha
  Copy number: High Copy
Gene/Insert
  Gene/Insert name: None
Terms and licenses: Academic/Nonprofit Terms; Industry Terms: Not Available to Industry
How to cite: pYPQ132A was a gift from Yiping Qi (Addgene plasmid # 69274 ; http://n2t.net/addgene:69274 ; RRID:Addgene_69274)
