>Addgene plasmid #69274 | pYPQ132A | addgene partial sequence | sequence record 123965 | Tet-F 5'-GGCAGGTAGATGACGACCAT-3'
ATCGCTCGCGGCTCTTACCAGCCTAACTTCGATCATTGGACCGCTGATCGTCACGGCGATTTATGCCGCC
TCGGCGAGCACATGGAACGGGTTGGCATGGATTGTAGGCGCCGCCCTATACCTTGTCTGCCTCCCCGCGT
TGCGTCGCGGTGCATGGAGCCGGGCCACCTCGACCTGAATGGAAGCCGGCGGCACCTCGCTAACGGATTC
ACCACTCCAAGAATTGGAGCCAATCAATTCTTGCGGAGAACTGTGAATGCGCAAACCAACCCTTGATCGG
GGAAGAACAGTATGTCGAGCTATTTTTTGACTTACTGGGGATCAAGCCTGATTGGGAGAAAATAAAATAT
CCCCTATAGTGAGTCGTATTACATGGTCATAGCTGTTTCCTGGCAGCTCTGGCCCGTGTCTCAAAATCTC
TGATGTTACATTGCACAAGATAAAAATATATCATCATGCCTCCTCTAGAGGTCTCCCATGAGAAATCTCA
AAATTCCGGCAGAACAATTTTGAATCTCGATCCGTAGAAACCAGACGGTCATTGTTTTAGTTCCACCACG
ATTATATTTGAAATTTACGTGAGTGTGAGTGAGACTTGCATAAGAAAATAAAATCTTTAGTTGGGAAAAA
ATTCAATAATATAAATGGGCTTGAGAAGGAAGCGAGGGATAGGCCTTTTTCTAAAATAGGCCCATTTAAG
CTATTAACAATCTTCAAAAGTACCACAGCGCTTAGGTAAAGAAAGCAGCTGAGTTTATATATGGTTAGAC
ACGAAGTAGTGATTGGAGACGAGATCTAGTCTGAGTCGACCGTCTCTGTTTTAGAGCTAGAAATAGCAAG
TTAAAATAAGGCTAGTCCGTTATCAACTTGAAAAAGTGGCACCGAGTCGGTGCTTTTTTTGGCAAAAATT
TTCAGATTTTTTCTTCATCTGTAGATTTCTGGGTTTTTTTTTCCGTTTCGTGAATCATAAGTGAAGTTTT
GGATGCAAATCTGCGCGAAAAAAGTTGGACCTGCAATGAGCTTATTTAGATAGCTAAGACAAAGTGATTG
GTCCGTTGTTTCAGTTCTGATTGTCAGAGAGTTTGTTTCGAGTCGGCGAC
