>Addgene plasmid #69274 | pYPQ132A | addgene partial sequence | sequence record 123966 | pBR322ori-3 5'-tttgtttgcaagcagcagat-3'
ATCTCAAGAAGATCCTTTGATCTTTTCTACGGGGTCTGACGCTCAGTGGAACGACGCGTAACTCACGTTA
AGGGATTTTGGTCATGGGTGGCTCGAGGGTCTCGGTCCGCTGATCCTAAATGCTATCAAGTTTATTATAT
TTTTGTGAAAGAAATGTTGTGTTTCAATCTTTGGTCTATCTAATTTCACCCTTCATAAGAAAATGATGTA
GCCGTCTTGAAACAAACTCTCGATACATTTCTTACCCGAAATCTGGTTAACAAAACGCATTGGTGTCGCC
GACTCGAAACAAACTCTCTGACAATCAGAACTGAAACAACGGACCAATCACTTTGTCTTAGCTATCTAAA
TAAGCTCATTGCAGGTCCAACTTTTTTCGCGCAGATTTGCATCCAAAACTTCACTTATGATTCACGAAAC
GGAAAAAAAAACCCAGAAATCTACAGATGAAGAAAAAATCTGAAAATTTTTGCCAAAAAAAGCACCGACT
CGGTGCCACTTTTTCAAGTTGATAACGGACTAGCCTTATTTTAACTTGCTATTTCTAGCTCTAAAACAGA
GACGGTCGACTCAGACTAGATCTCGTCTCCAATCACTACTTCGTGTCTAACCATATATAAACTCAGCTGC
TTTCTTTACCTAAGCGCTGTGGTACTTTTGAAGATTGTTAATAGCTTAAATGGGCCTATTTTAGAAAAAG
GCCTATCCCTCGCTTCCTTCTCAAGCCCATTTATATTATTGAATTTTTTCCCAACTAAAGATTTTATTTT
CTTATGCAAGTCTCACTCACACTCACGTAAATTTCAAATATAATCGTGGTGGAACTAAAACAATGACCGT
CTGGTTTCTACGGATCGAGATTCAAAATTGTTCTGCCGGAATTTTGAGATTTCTCATGGGAGACCTCTAG
AGGAGGCATGATGATATATTTTTATCTTGTGCAATGTAACATCAGAGATTTTGAGACACGGGCCAGAGCT
GCCAGGAAACAGCTATGACCATGTAATACGACTCACTATAGGGGATATTTTATTTTCTCCCAATCAGGCT
TGATCCC
